Addgene plasmid #46759: pT7-gRNA
Purpose: gRNA cloning vector for in vitro transcription of target gRNA
Depositing lab: Wenbiao Chen. Depositing organization: Vanderbilt University. Publication: Efficient multiplex biallelic zebrafish genome editing using a CRISPR nuclease system. Jao LE, Wente SR, Chen W. Proc Natl Acad Sci U S A. 2013 Aug 5. 10.1073/pnas.1308335110 PubMed 23918387.
Backbone
  Vector backbone: pUC19
  Backbone size w/o insert (bp): 2400
  Total vector size (bp): 2540
  Modifications to backbone: deleted 253 bp AatII/NdeI fragment
  Vector type: CRISPR ; zebrafish expression
Growth in bacteria
  Bacterial resistance: Ampicillin, 100 μg/mL
  Growth temperature: 37°C
  Growth strain: Top10
  Copy number: High Copy
Gene/Insert
  Gene/Insert name: gRNA core
  Species: Synthetic
  Insert size (bp): 76
  Promoter: T7
  Cloning method: Restriction Enzyme; 5′ cloning site HindIII (destroyed during cloning); 3′ cloning site BamHI (not destroyed)
  Sequencing primers: 5′ M13 R; 3′ M13 F
Terms and licenses: Academic/Nonprofit Terms; Industry Terms: Not Available to Industry
Depositor comments: For more information on Chen and Wente Lab CRISPR Plasmids please refer to: http://www.addgene.org/crispr/Chen/
How to cite: pT7-gRNA was a gift from Wenbiao Chen (Addgene plasmid # 46759 ; http://n2t.net/addgene:46759 ; RRID:Addgene_46759)
