[The description below was written by a language model from this plasmid's Addgene catalogue record and pLannotate feature annotations shown in this document.]
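Description:
pT7-gRNA is a small (about 2.5 kb) guide RNA cloning vector built on a pUC19 backbone from which a 253 bp AatII/NdeI fragment was deleted. It is maintained in E. coli as a high-copy plasmid through the ColE1/pUC-type origin and selected with ampicillin via the β-lactamase gene and its native promoter. Remnants of the pUC19 lac region are still annotated, including the CAP binding site, lac promoter and operator, fragments of lacZα and lacI, and part of the multiple cloning site. These are backbone carry-overs rather than functional parts of the payload.

The insert is a synthetic 76 bp "gRNA core", annotated as the guide RNA scaffold for the Streptococcus pyogenes CRISPR/Cas9 system. It lies downstream of, and in the same orientation as, a bacteriophage T7 promoter. A short unannotated gap separates the promoter from the scaffold. This is presumably where a target-specific spacer sequence is introduced, although the record does not describe the cloning sites used for this. The cassette was placed between HindIII (destroyed) and BamHI (retained), and the retained BamHI site sits at the end of the scaffold.

Once a targeting sequence is cloned in, the plasmid serves as a template for in vitro transcription by T7 RNA polymerase, giving a complete single guide RNA. It carries no Cas9 gene and no eukaryotic promoter, so it is not itself an expression vector for animal cells. The catalogue classifies it as a CRISPR/zebrafish vector, and it comes from work on multiplex biallelic genome editing in zebrafish, where the transcribed gRNAs would be used together with a separately supplied Cas9 nuclease.
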