Features (pLannotate 1.2.2; 12 found; start..end, strand, type, name):
     58..215     -  CDS            lacZα (fragment): LacZα fragment of β-galactosidase; lacZ fragment
    212..238     +  misc_feature   MCS (fragment): pUC18/19 multiple cloning site
    239..314     -  misc_RNA       gRNA scaffold: guide RNA scaffold for the Streptococcus pyogenes CRISPR/Cas9 system
    348..366     -  promoter       T7 promoter: promoter for bacteriophage T7 RNA polymerase
    414..430     -  protein_bind   lac operator: The lac repressor binds to the lac operator to inhibit transcription in E. coli. This inhibition can be relieved by adding lactose or isopropyl-β-D-thiogalactopyranoside (IPTG). lac repressor encoded by lacI
    438..468     -  promoter       lac promoter: promoter for the E. coli lac operon
    483..504     -  protein_bind   CAP binding site: CAP binding activates transcription in the presence of cAMP. E. coli catabolite activator protein
    517..609     -  CDS            lacI (fragment): lac repressor; lacI; The lac repressor binds to the lac operator to inhibit transcription in E. coli. This inhibition can be relieved by adding lactose or isopropyl-β-D-thiogalactopyranoside (IPTG).
    792..1380    -  rep_origin     ori: high-copy-number ColE1/pMB1/pBR322/pUC origin of replication
   1551..2411    -  CDS            AmpR: β-lactamase; bla; confers resistance to ampicillin, carbenicillin, and related antibiotics
   2412..2516    -  promoter       AmpR promoter: bla
   2537..52      +  misc_feature   bom (fragment) (across the origin): basis of mobility region from pBR322
>Addgene plasmid #46759 | pT7-gRNA | depositor full sequence | sequence record 66216 | pT7-gRNA sequence 2541 bps
TATGCGGTGTGAAATACCGCACAGATGCGTAAGGAGAAAATACCGCATCAGGCGCCATTCGCCATTCAGG
CTGCGCAACTGTTGGGAAGGGCGATCGGTGCGGGCCTCTTCGCTATTACGCCAGCTGGCGAAAGGGGGAT
GTGCTGCAAGGCGATTAAGTTGGGTAACGCCAGGGTTTTCCCAGTCACGACGTTGTAAAACGACGGCCAG
TGAATTCGAGCTCGGTACCCGGGGATCCGCACCGACTCGGTGCCACTTTTTCAAGTTGATAACGGACTAG
CCTTATTTTAACTTGCTATTTCTAGCTCTAAAACAGAGACGGTCGACTCAGACTAGATCTCGTCTCCCCT
ATAGTGAGTCGTATTAATTTCAAGCTTGGCGTAATCATGGTCATAGCTGTTTCCTGTGTGAAATTGTTAT
CCGCTCACAATTCCACACAACATACGAGCCGGAAGCATAAAGTGTAAAGCCTGGGGTGCCTAATGAGTGA
GCTAACTCACATTAATTGCGTTGCGCTCACTGCCCGCTTTCCAGTCGGGAAACCTGTCGTGCCAGCTGCA
TTAATGAATCGGCCAACGCGCGGGGAGAGGCGGTTTGCGTATTGGGCGCTCTTCCGCTTCCTCGCTCACT
GACTCGCTGCGCTCGGTCGTTCGGCTGCGGCGAGCGGTATCAGCTCACTCAAAGGCGGTAATACGGTTAT
CCACAGAATCAGGGGATAACGCAGGAAAGAACATGTGAGCAAAAGGCCAGCAAAAGGCCAGGAACCGTAA
AAAGGCCGCGTTGCTGGCGTTTTTCCATAGGCTCCGCCCCCCTGACGAGCATCACAAAAATCGACGCTCA
AGTCAGAGGTGGCGAAACCCGACAGGACTATAAAGATACCAGGCGTTTCCCCCTGGAAGCTCCCTCGTGC
GCTCTCCTGTTCCGACCCTGCCGCTTACCGGATACCTGTCCGCCTTTCTCCCTTCGGGAAGCGTGGCGCT
TTCTCAATGCTCACGCTGTAGGTATCTCAGTTCGGTGTAGGTCGTTCGCTCCAAGCTGGGCTGTGTGCAC
GAACCCCCCGTTCAGCCCGACCGCTGCGCCTTATCCGGTAACTATCGTCTTGAGTCCAACCCGGTAAGAC
ACGACTTATCGCCACTGGCAGCAGCCACTGGTAACAGGATTAGCAGAGCGAGGTATGTAGGCGGTGCTAC
AGAGTTCTTGAAGTGGTGGCCTAACTACGGCTACACTAGAAGGACAGTATTTGGTATCTGCGCTCTGCTG
AAGCCAGTTACCTTCGGAAAAAGAGTTGGTAGCTCTTGATCCGGCAAACAAACCACCGCTGGTAGCGGTG
GTTTTTTTGTTTGCAAGCAGCAGATTACGCGCAGAAAAAAAGGATCTCAAGAAGATCCTTTGATCTTTTC
TACGGGGTCTGACGCTCAGTGGAACGAAAACTCACGTTAAGGGATTTTGGTCATGAGATTATCAAAAAGG
ATCTTCACCTAGATCCTTTTAAATTAAAAATGAAGTTTTAAATCAATCTAAAGTATATATGAGTAAACTT
GGTCTGACAGTTACCAATGCTTAATCAGTGAGGCACCTATCTCAGCGATCTGTCTATTTCGTTCATCCAT
AGTTGCCTGACTCCCCGTCGTGTAGATAACTACGATACGGGAGGGCTTACCATCTGGCCCCAGTGCTGCA
ATGATACCGCGAGACCCACGCTCACCGGCTCCAGATTTATCAGCAATAAACCAGCCAGCCGGAAGGGCCG
AGCGCAGAAGTGGTCCTGCAACTTTATCCGCCTCCATCCAGTCTATTAATTGTTGCCGGGAAGCTAGAGT
AAGTAGTTCGCCAGTTAATAGTTTGCGCAACGTTGTTGCCATTGCTACAGGCATCGTGGTGTCACGCTCG
TCGTTTGGTATGGCTTCATTCAGCTCCGGTTCCCAACGATCAAGGCGAGTTACATGATCCCCCATGTTGT
GCAAAAAAGCGGTTAGCTCCTTCGGTCCTCCGATCGTTGTCAGAAGTAAGTTGGCCGCAGTGTTATCACT
CATGGTTATGGCAGCACTGCATAATTCTCTTACTGTCATGCCATCCGTAAGATGCTTTTCTGTGACTGGT
GAGTACTCAACCAAGTCATTCTGAGAATAGTGTATGCGGCGACCGAGTTGCTCTTGCCCGGCGTCAATAC
GGGATAATACCGCGCCACATAGCAGAACTTTAAAAGTGCTCATCATTGGAAAACGTTCTTCGGGGCGAAA
ACTCTCAAGGATCTTACCGCTGTTGAGATCCAGTTCGATGTAACCCACTCGTGCACCCAACTGATCTTCA
GCATCTTTTACTTTCACCAGCGTTTCTGGGTGAGCAAAAACAGGAAGGCAAAATGCCGCAAAAAAGGGAA
TAAGGGCGACACGGAAATGTTGAATACTCATACTCTTCCTTTTTCAATATTATTGAAGCATTTATCAGGG
TTATTGTCTCATGAGCGGATACATATTTGAATGTATTTAGAAAAATAAACAAATAGGGGTTCCGCGCACA
TTTCCCCGAAAAGTGCCACCT
