>Addgene plasmid #46759 | pT7-gRNA | addgene partial sequence | sequence record 141955 | M13pUC-Rev 5'-AGCGGATAACAATTTCACACAGG-3'
AATTAATACGACTCACTATAGGGGAGACGAGATCTAGTCTGAGTCGACCGTCTCTGTTTTAGAGCTAGAA
ATAGCAAGTTAAAATAAGGCTAGTCCGTTATCAACTTGAAAAAGTGGCACCGAGTCGGTGCGGATCCCCG
GGTACCGAGCTCGAATTCACTGGCCGTCGTTTTACAACGTCGTGACTGGGAAAACCCTGGCGTTACCCAA
CTTAATCGCCTTGCAGCACATCCCCCTTTCGCCAGCTGGCGTAATAGCGAAGAGGCCCGCACCGATCGCC
CTTCCCAACAGTTGCGCAGCCTGAATGGCGAATGGCGCCTGATGCGGTATTTTCTCCTTACGCATCTGTG
CGGTATTTCACACCGCATAAGGTGGCACTTTTCGGGGAAATGTGCGCGGAACCCCTATTTGTTTATTTTT
CTAAATACATTCAAATATGTATCCGCTCATGAGACAATAACCCTGATAAATGCTTCAATAATATTGAAAA
AGGAAGAGTATGAGTATTCAACATTTCCGTGTCGCCCTTATTCCCTTTTTTGCGGCATTTTGCCTTCCTG
TTTTTGCTCACCCAGAAACGCTGGTGAAAGTAAAAGATGCTGAAGATCAGTTGGGTGCACGAGTGGGTTA
CATCGAACTGGATCTCAACAGCGGTAAGATCCTTGAGAGTTTTCGCCCCGAAGAACGTTTTCCAATGATG
AGCACTTTTAAAGTTCTGCTATGTGGCGCGGTATTATCCCGTATTGACGCCGGGCAAGAGCAACTCGGTC
GCCGCATACACTATTCTCAGAATGACTTGGTTGAGTACTCACCAGTCACAGAAAAGCATCTTACGGATGG
CATGACAGTAAGAGAATTATGCAGTGCTGCCATAACCATGAGTGATAACACTGCGGCCAACTTACTTCTG
ACAACGATCGGAGGAC
